Addgene plasmid #104551: PM PKA Reporter
Purpose: Expresses Lyn-mTurquoise2-VASP at the plasma membrane of mammalian cells
Depositing lab: David Lawrence. Depositing organization: University of North Carolina at Chapel Hill. Publication: Design and Profiling of a Subcellular Targeted Optogenetic cAMP-Dependent Protein Kinase. O'Banion CP, Priestman MA, Hughes RM, Herring LE, Capuzzi SJ, Lawrence DS. Cell Chem Biol. 2017 Oct 25. pii: S2451-9456(17)30355-0. doi: 10.1016/j.chembiol.2017.09.011. PubMed 29104065.
Backbone
  Vector backbone: pEF1
  Backbone manufacturer: Clontech
  Backbone size w/o insert (bp): 4731
  Total vector size (bp): 5736
  Vector type: Mammalian Expression
  Selectable markers: Neomycin (select with G418)
Growth in bacteria
  Bacterial resistance: Kanamycin, 50 μg/mL
  Growth temperature: 37°C
  Growth strain: DH5alpha
  Copy number: High Copy
Gene/Insert
  Gene/Insert name: Lyn-mTurquoise2-VASP 148 - 164
  Species: Synthetic
  Insert size (bp): 855
  Promoter: EF1 alpha
  Tag / fusion protein: mTurquoise 2, HA tag
  Cloning method: Restriction Enzyme; 5′ cloning site EcoRI (not destroyed); 3′ cloning site BamHI (not destroyed)
  Sequencing primers: 5′ AGATCTCGAGCTCAAGCTTC; 3′ GTAACCATTATAAGCTGCAA
Terms and licenses: Academic/Nonprofit Terms; Industry Terms: Not Available to Industry
Depositor comments: Plasma membrane targeted PKA reporter. Lyn N-terminal myristoylation sequence fused to N-terminus of mTurquoise2 and VASP 148-164 fused to C terminus of fluorescent protein.
How to cite: PM PKA Reporter was a gift from David Lawrence (Addgene plasmid # 104551 ; http://n2t.net/addgene:104551 ; RRID:Addgene_104551)
