[The description below was written by a language model from this plasmid's Addgene catalogue record and pLannotate feature annotations shown in this document.]
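Description:
PM PKA Reporter is a mammalian expression plasmid built on a Clontech pEF1 backbone that produces a plasma-membrane-anchored substrate for cAMP-dependent protein kinase (PKA). The synthetic insert, cloned between EcoRI and BamHI sites, is driven by the human EF-1α promoter; the feature table shows the core promoter followed by EF-1α intron A sequence upstream of the cloning site. According to the depositor, the fusion protein consists of the N-terminal myristoylation sequence of Lyn, which directs the protein to the plasma membrane, the cyan fluorescent protein mTurquoise2, and residues 148–164 of VASP fused to the C-terminus of the fluorescent protein. An HA epitope is also present; the annotation places an HA tag sequence immediately upstream of mTurquoise2. The short Lyn and VASP segments are not themselves annotated in the feature table. An SV40 polyadenylation signal terminates the transcript.

The plasmid replicates at high copy in E. coli from a ColE1/pUC-type origin and also carries an f1 origin. A single NeoR/KanR (Tn5 aminoglycoside phosphotransferase) gene serves both hosts: a bacterial promoter drives it for kanamycin selection in bacteria, while the SV40 enhancer/early promoter and an HSV TK polyadenylation signal allow G418 selection in mammalian cells. The sequenced record is 5,563 nt, somewhat shorter than the catalogue's stated total size.

The VASP fragment presumably serves as the PKA phosphorylation target, with mTurquoise2 marking where the reporter sits and the HA tag available for detection, although the record does not describe the readout. The associated publication concerns a subcellularly targeted optogenetic PKA, so this reporter fits assessment of PKA activity specifically at the plasma membrane.
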