Features (pLannotate 1.2.2; 16 found; start..end, strand, type, name):
    183..394     +  promoter       EF-1α core promoter: core promoter for human elongation factor EF-1α
    395..508     +  intron         EF-1α intron A (fragment): intron upstream of the start codon of human EF-1α
   1134..1337    +  intron         EF-1α intron A: truncated intron upstream of the start codon of human EF-1α
   1348..1391    +  misc_feature   MCS (fragment): multiple cloning site
   1434..1460    +  CDS            3xHA (fragment): three tandem HA epitope tags
   1461..2177    +  CDS            mTurquoise2: mTurquoise2 is a basic (constitutively fluorescent) cyan fluorescent protein published in 2012, derived from Aequorea victoria. It is reported to be a rapidly-maturing monomer with very low acid sensitivity.
   2245..2328    +  CDS            large T antigen (fragment): large T antigen from SV40 (simian virus 40)
   2351..2472    +  polyA_signal   SV40 poly(A) signal: SV40 polyadenylation signal
   2506..2934    -  rep_origin     f1 ori (sequence partly withheld): f1 bacteriophage origin of replication; arrow indicates direction of (+) strand synthesis
   2961..3065    +  promoter       AmpR promoter: bla
   3067..3424    +  promoter       SV40 promoter: SV40 enhancer and early promoter
   3459..4253    +  CDS            NeoR/KanR: aminoglycoside phosphotransferase from Tn5; aph(3')-II (or nptII); confers resistance to neomycin, kanamycin, and G418 (Geneticin®)
   4274..4426    +  CDS            ble (fragment): BLE_KLEPN - Experimental evidence at protein level: Swiss-Prot protein existence level 1. Binding protein with a strong affinity to the bleomycin family of antibiotics. Binds to CL990; an antimitotic-antibiotic compound. From Klebsiella pneumoniae.
   4485..4532    +  polyA_signal   HSV TK poly(A) signal: herpes simplex virus thymidine kinase polyadenylation signal (Cole and Stacy, 1985)
   4623..4639    -  polyA_signal   bGH poly(A) signal (fragment): bovine growth hormone polyadenylation signal
   4861..5449    +  rep_origin     ori: high-copy-number ColE1/pMB1/pBR322/pUC origin of replication
>Addgene plasmid #104551 | PM PKA Reporter | addgene full sequence | sequence record 204937 | Addgene NGS Result
TAGTTATTAATGAGTAATTCATACAAAAGGACTCGCCCCTGCCTTGGGGAATCCCAGGGACCGTCGTTAA
ACTCCCACTAACGTAGAACCCAGAGATCGCTGCGTTCCCGCCCCCTCACCCGCCCGCTCTCGTCATCACT
GAGGTGGAGAAGAGCATGCGTGAGGCTCCGGTGCCCGTCAGTGGGCAGAGCGCACATCGCCCACAGTCCC
CGAGAAGTTGGGGGGAGGGGTCGGCAATTGAACCGGTGCCTAGAGAAGGTGGCGCGGGGTAAACTGGGAA
AGTGATGTCGTGTACTGGCTCCGCCTTTTTCCCGAGGGTGGGGGAGAACCGTATATAAGTGCAGTAGTCG
CCGTGAACGTTCTTTTTCGCAACGGGTTTGCCGCCAGAACACAGGTAAGTGCCGTGTGTGGTTCCCGCGG
GCCTGGCCTCTTTACGGGTTATGGCCCTTGCGTGCCTTGAATTACTTCCACGCCCCTGGCTGCAGTACGT
GATTCTTGATCCCGAGCTTCGGGTTGGAAGTGGGTGGGAGAGTTCGAGGCCTTGCGCTTAAGGAGCCCCT
TCGCCTCGTGCTTGAGTTGAGGCCTGGCTTGGGCGCTGGGGCCGCCGCGTGCGAATCTGGTGGCACCTTC
GCGCCTGTCTCGCTGCTTTCGATAAGTCTCTAGCCATTTAAAATTTTTGATGACCTGCTGCGACGCTTTT
TTTCTGGCAAGATAGTCTTGTAAATGCGGGCCAAGATCTGCACACTGGTATTTCGGTTTTTGGGGCCGCG
GGCGGCGACGGGGCCCGTGCGTCCCAGCGCACATGTTCGGCGAGGCGGGGCCTGCGAGCGCGGCCACCGA
GAATCGGACGGGGGTAGTCTCAAGCTGGCCGGCCTGCTCTGGTGCCTGGCCTCGCGCCGCCGTGTATCGC
CCCGCCCTGGGCGGCAAGGCTGGCCCGGTCGGCACCAGTTGCGTGAGCGGAAAGATGGCCGCTTCCCGGC
CCTGCTGCAGGGAGCTCAAAATGGAGGACGCGGCGCTCGGGAGAGCGGGCGGGTGAGTCACCCACACAAA
GGAAAAGGGCCTTTCCGTCCTCAGCCGTCGCTTCATGTGACTCCACGGAGTACCGGGCGCCGTCCAGGCA
CCTCGATTAGTTCTCGAGCTTTTGGAGTACGTCGTCTTTAGGTTGGGGGGAGGGGTTTTATGCGATGGAG
TTTCCCCACACTGAGTGGGTGGAGACTGAAGTTAGGCCAGCTTGGCACTTGATGTAATTCTCCTTGGAAT
TTGCCCTTTTTGAGTTTGGATCTTGGTTCATTCTCAAGCCTCAGACAGTGGTTCAAAGTTTTTTTCTTCC
ATTTCAGGTGTCGTGACGCTAGCGCTACCGGACTCAGATCTCGAGCTCAAGCTTCGAATTCGCCACCATG
GGCTGCATCAAGAGCAAGGGCAAGGACAGCGCCTACCCATACGATGTTCCAGATTACGCTATGGTGAGCA
AGGGCGAGGAGCTGTTCACCGGGGTGGTGCCCATCCTGGTCGAGCTGGACGGCGACGTAAACGGCCACAA
GTTCAGCGTGTCCGGCGAGGGCGAGGGCGATGCCACCTACGGCAAGCTGACCCTGAAGTTCATCTGCACC
ACCGGCAAGCTGCCCGTGCCCTGGCCCACCCTCGTGACCACCCTGTCCTGGGGCGTGCAGTGCTTCGCCC
GCTACCCCGACCACATGAAGCAGCACGACTTCTTCAAGTCCGCCATGCCCGAAGGCTACGTCCAGGAGCG
CACCATCTTCTTCAAGGACGACGGCAACTACAAGACCCGCGCCGAGGTGAAGTTCGAGGGCGACACCCTG
GTGAACCGCATCGAGCTGAAGGGCATCGACTTCAAGGAGGACGGCAACATCCTGGGGCACAAGCTGGAGT
ACAACTACTTTAGCGACAACGTCTATATCACCGCCGACAAGCAGAAGAACGGCATCAAGGCCAACTTCAA
GATCCGCCACAACATCGAGGACGGCGGCGTGCAGCTCGCCGACCACTACCAGCAGAACACCCCCATCGGC
GACGGCCCCGTGCTGCTGCCCGACAACCACTACCTGAGCACCCAGTCCAAGCTGAGCAAAGACCCCAACG
AGAAGCGCGATCACATGGTCCTGCTGGAGTTCGTGACCGCCGCCGGGATCACTCTCGGCATGGACGAGCT
GTACAAGAGCGAGCACATCGAGCGGCGGGTGAGCAACGCCGGCGGCCCCCCCGCCTGAGGATCCCGCGAC
TCTAGATCATAATCAGCCATACCACATTTGTAGAGGTTTTACTTGCTTTAAAAAACCTCCCACACCTCCC
CCTGAACCTGAAACATAAAATGAATGCAATTGTTGTTGTTAACTTGTTTATTGCAGCTTATAATGGTTAC
AAATAAAGCAATAGCATCACAAATTTCACAAATAAAGCATTTTTTTCACTGCATTCTAGTTGTGGTTTGT
CCAAACTCATCAATGTATCTTAAGGCGTAAATTGTAAGCGTTAATATTTTGTTAAAATTCGCGTTAAATT
TTTGTTAAATCAGCTCATTTTTTAACCAATAGGCCGAAATCGGCAAAATCCCTTATAAATCAAAAGAATA
GACCGAGATAGGGT
[37 nt withheld, positions 2605-2641]
AAAGAACGTGGACTCCAACGTCAAAGG
[49 nt withheld, positions 2669-2717]
T
[91 nt withheld, positions 2719-2809]
G
[124 nt withheld, positions 2811-2934]
CAGGTGGCACTTTTCGGGGAAATGTGCGCGGAACCCCTATTTGTTTATTTTTCTAAATACATTCAAATAT
GTATCCGCTCATGAGACAATAACCCTGATAAATGCTTCAATAATATTGAAAAAGGAAGAGTCCTGAGGCG
GAAAGAACCAGCTGTGGAATGTGTGTCAGTTAGGGTGTGGAAAGTCCCCAGGCTCCCCAGCAGGCAGAAG
TATGCAAAGCATGCATCTCAATTAGTCAGCAACCAGGTGTGGAAAGTCCCCAGGCTCCCCAGCAGGCAGA
AGTATGCAAAGCATGCATCTCAATTAGTCAGCAACCATAGTCCCGCCCCTAACTCCGCCCATCCCGCCCC
TAACTCCGCCCAGTTCCGCCCATTCTCCGCCCCATGGCTGACTAATTTTTTTTATTTATGCAGAGGCCGA
GGCCGCCTCGGCCTCTGAGCTATTCCAGAAGTAGTGAGGAGGCTTTTTTGGAGGCCTAGGCTTTTGCAAA
GATCGATCAAGAGACAGGATGAGGATCGTTTCGCATGATTGAACAAGATGGATTGCACGCAGGTTCTCCG
GCCGCTTGGGTGGAGAGGCTATTCGGCTATGACTGGGCACAACAGACAATCGGCTGCTCTGATGCCGCCG
TGTTCCGGCTGTCAGCGCAGGGGCGCCCGGTTCTTTTTGTCAAGACCGACCTGTCCGGTGCCCTGAATGA
ACTGCAAGACGAGGCAGCGCGGCTATCGTGGCTGGCCACGACGGGCGTTCCTTGCGCAGCTGTGCTCGAC
GTTGTCACTGAAGCGGGAAGGGACTGGCTGCTATTGGGCGAAGTGCCGGGGCAGGATCTCCTGTCATCTC
ACCTTGCTCCTGCCGAGAAAGTATCCATCATGGCTGATGCAATGCGGCGGCTGCATACGCTTGATCCGGC
TACCTGCCCATTCGACCACCAAGCGAAACATCGCATCGAGCGAGCACGTACTCGGATGGAAGCCGGTCTT
GTCGATCAGGATGATCTGGACGAAGAGCATCAGGGGCTCGCGCCAGCCGAACTGTTCGCCAGGCTCAAGG
CGAGCATGCCCGACGGCGAGGATCTCGTCGTGACCCATGGCGATGCCTGCTTGCCGAATATCATGGTGGA
AAATGGCCGCTTTTCTGGATTCATCGACTGTGGCCGGCTGGGTGTGGCGGACCGCTATCAGGACATAGCG
TTGGCTACCCGTGATATTGCTGAAGAGCTTGGCGGCGAATGGGCTGACCGCTTCCTCGTGCTTTACGGTA
TCGCCGCTCCCGATTCGCAGCGCATCGCCTTCTATCGCCTTCTTGACGAGTTCTTCTGAGCGGGACTCTG
GGGTTCGAAATGACCGACCAAGCGACGCCCAACCTGCCATCACGAGATTTCGATTCCACCGCCGCCTTCT
ATGAAAGGTTGGGCTTCGGAATCGTTTTCCGGGACGCCGGCTGGATGATCCTCCAGCGCGGGGATCTCAT
GCTGGAGTTCTTCGCCCACCCTAGGGGGAGGCTAACTGAAACACGGAAGGAGACAATACCGGAAGGAACC
CGCGCTATGACGGCAATAAAAAGACAGAATAAAACGCACGGTGTTGGGTCGTTTGTTCATAAACGCGGGG
TTCGGTCCCAGGGCTGGCACTCTGTCGATACCCCACCGAGACCCCATTGGGGCCAATACGCCCGCGTTTC
TTCCTTTTCCCCACCCCACCCCCCAAGTTCGGGTGAAGGCCCAGGGCTCGCAGCCAACGTCGGGGCGGCA
GGCCCTGCCATAGCCTCAGGTTACTCATATATACTTTAGATTGATTTAAAACTTCATTTTTAATTTAAAA
GGATCTAGGTGAAGATCCTTTTTGATAATCTCATGACCAAAATCCCTTAACGTGAGTTTTCGTTCCACTG
AGCGTCAGACCCCGTAGAAAAGATCAAAGGATCTTCTTGAGATCCTTTTTTTCTGCGCGTAATCTGCTGC
TTGCAAACAAAAAAACCACCGCTACCAGCGGTGGTTTGTTTGCCGGATCAAGAGCTACCAACTCTTTTTC
CGAAGGTAACTGGCTTCAGCAGAGCGCAGATACCAAATACTGTTCTTCTAGTGTAGCCGTAGTTAGGCCA
CCACTTCAAGAACTCTGTAGCACCGCCTACATACCTCGCTCTGCTAATCCTGTTACCAGTGGCTGCTGCC
AGTGGCGATAAGTCGTGTCTTACCGGGTTGGACTCAAGACGATAGTTACCGGATAAGGCGCAGCGGTCGG
GCTGAACGGGGGGTTCGTGCACACAGCCCAGCTTGGAGCGAACGACCTACACCGAACTGAGATACCTACA
GCGTGAGCTATGAGAAAGCGCCACGCTTCCCGAAGGGAGAAAGGCGGACAGGTATCCGGTAAGCGGCAGG
GTCGGAACAGGAGAGCGCACGAGGGAGCTTCCAGGGGGAAACGCCTGGTATCTTTATAGTCCTGTCGGGT
TTCGCCACCTCTGACTTGAGCGTCGATTTTTGTGATGCTCGTCAGGGGGGCGGAGCCTATGGAAAAACGC
CAGCAACGCGGCCTTTTTACGGTTCCTGGCCTTTTGCTGGCCTTTTGCTCACATGTTCTTTCCTGCGTTA
TCCCCTGATTCTGTGGATAACCGTATTACCGCCATGCAT
